>Addgene plasmid #225506 | pcDNA -CLCN3-3xFlag | addgene full sequence | sequence record 443319 | Addgene NGS Result
TTGAGATCCTTTTTTTCTGCGCGTAATCTGCTGCTTGCAAACAAAAAAACCACCGCTACCAGCGGTGGTT
TGTTTGCCGGATCAAGAGCTACCAACTCTTTTTCCGAAGGTAACTGGCTTCAGCAGAGCGCAGATACCAA
ATACTGTTCTTCTAGTGTAGCCGTAGTTAGGCCACCACTTCAAGAACTCTGTAGCACCGCCTACATACCT
CGCTCTGCTAATCCTGTTACCAGTGGCTGCTGCCAGTGGCGATAAGTCGTGTCTTACCGGGTTGGACTCA
AGACGATAGTTACCGGATAAGGCGCAGCGGTCGGGCTGAACGGGGGGTTCGTGCACACAGCCCAGCTTGG
AGCGAACGACCTACACCGAACTGAGATACCTACAGCGTGAGCTATGAGAAAGCGCCACGCTTCCCGAAGG
GAGAAAGGCGGACAGGTATCCGGTAAGCGGCAGGGTCGGAACAGGAGAGCGCACGAGGGAGCTTCCAGGG
GGAAACGCCTGGTATCTTTATAGTCCTGTCGGGTTTCGCCACCTCTGACTTGAGCGTCGATTTTTGTGAT
GCTCGTCAGGGGGGCGGAGCCTATGGAAAAACGCCAGCAACGCGGCCTTTTTACGGTTCCTGGCCTTTTG
CTGGCCTTTTGCTCACATGTTCTTTCCTGCGTTATCCCCTGATTCTGTGGATAACCGTATTACCGCCTTT
GAGTGAGCTGATACCGCTCGCCGCAGCCGAACGACCGAGCGCAGCGAGTCAGTGAGCGAGGAAGCGGAAG
AGCGCCCAATACGCAAACCGCCTCTCCCCGCGCGTTGGCCGATTCATTAATGCAGCTGGCACGACAGGTT
TCCCGACTGGAAAGCGGGCAGTGAGCGCAACGCAATTAATGTGAGTTAGCTCACTCATTAGGCACCCCAG
GCTTTACACTTTATGCTTCCGGCTCGTATGTTGTGTGGAATTGTGAGCGGATAACAATTTCACACAGGAA
ACAGCTATGACCATGATTACGCCAAGCTCTAGCTAGAGGTCGACGGTATACAGACATGATAAGATACATT
GATGAGTTTGGACAAACCACAACTAGAATGCAGTGAAAAAAATGCTTTATTTGTGAAATTTGTGATGCTA
TTGCTTTATTTGTAACCATTATAAGCTGCAATAAACAAGTTGGGGTGGGCGAAGAACTCCAGCATGAGAT
CCCCGCGCTGGAGGATCATCCAGCCGGCGTCCCGGAAAACGATTCCGAAGCCCAACCTTTCATAGAAGGC
GGCGGTGGAATCGAAATCTCGTAGCACGTGCTATTCCTTTGCCCTCGGACGAGTGCTGGGGCGTCGGTTT
CCACTATCGGCGAGTACTTCTACACAGCCATCGGTCCAGACGGCCGCGCTTCTGCGGGCGATTTGTGTAC
GCCCGACAGTCCCGGCTCCGGATCGGACGATTGCGTCGCATCGACCCTGCGCCCAAGCTGCATCATCGAA
ATTGCCGTCAACCAAGCTCTGATAGAGTTGGTCAAGACCAATGCGGAGCATATACGCCCGGAGCCGCGGC
GATCCTGCAAGCTCCGGATGCCTCCGCTCGAAGTAGCGCGTCTGCTGCTCCATACAAGCCAACCACGGCC
TCCAGAAGAAGATGTTGGCGACCTCGTATTGGGAATCCCCGAACATCGCCTCGCTCCAGTCAATGACCGC
TGTTATGCGGCCATTGTCCGTCAGGACATTGTTGGAGCCGAAATCCGCGTGCACGAGGTGCCGGACTTCG
GGGCAGTCCTCGGCCCAAAGCATCAGCTCATCGAGAGCCTGCGCGACGGACGCACTGACGGTGTCGTCCA
TCACAGTTTGCCAGTGATACACATGGGGATCAGCAATCGCGCATATGAAATCACGCCATGTAGTGTATTG
ACCGATTCCTTGCGGTCCGAATGGGCCGAACCCGCTCGTCTGGCTAAGATCGGCCGCAGCGATCGCATCC
ATGGCCTCCGCGACCGGCTGCAGAACAGCGGGCAGTTCGGTTTCAGGCAGGTCTTGCAACGTGACACCCT
GTGCACGGCGGGAGATGCAATAGGTCAGGCTCTCGCTGAATTCCCCAATGTCAAGCACTTCCGGAATCGG
GAGCGCGGCCGATGCAAAGTGCCGATAAACATAACGATCTTTGTAGAAACCATCGGCGCAGCTATTTACC
CGCAGGACATATCCACGCCCTCCTACATCGAAGCTGAAAGCACGAGATTCTTCGCCCTCCGAGAGCTGCA
TCAGGTCGGAGACGCTGTCGAACTTTTCGATCAGAAACTTCTCGACAGACGTCGCGGTGAGTTCAGGCTT
TTTCATCACGTGCTGATCAGATCCGAAAATGGATATACAAGCTCCCGGGAGCTTTTTGCAAAAGCCTAGG
CCTCCAAAAAAGCCTCCTCACTACTTCTGGAATAGCTCAGAGGCAGAGGCGGCCTCGGCCTCTGCATAAA
TAAAAAAAATTAGTCAGCCATGGGGCGGAGAATGGGCGGAACTGGGCGGAGTTAGGGGCGGGATGGGCGG
AGTTAGGGGCGGGACTATGGTTGCTGACTAATTGAGATGCATGCTTTGCATACTTCTGCCTGCTGGGGAG
CCTGGGGACTTTCCACACCTGGTTGCTGACTAATTGAGATGCATGCTTTGCATACTTCTGCCTGCTGGGG
AGCCTGGGGACTTTCCACACCCTAACTGACACACATTCCACAGAATTAATTCGCGTTAAATTTTTGTTAA
ATCAGCTCATTTTTTAACCAATAGGCCGAAATCGGCAAAATCCCTTATAAATCAAAAGAATAGACCGAGA
TAGGGT
[37 nt withheld, positions 2807-2843]
AAAGAACGTGGACTCCAACGTCAAAGG
[49 nt withheld, positions 2871-2919]
T
[91 nt withheld, positions 2921-3011]
G
[124 nt withheld, positions 3013-3136]
GGGGATACCCCCTAGAGCCCCAGCTGGTTCTTTCCGCCTCAGAAGCCATAGAGCCCACCGCATCCCCAGC
ATGCCTGCTATTGTCTTCCCCTTGCTGTCCTGCCCCACCCCACCCCCCAGAATAGAATGACACCTACTCA
GACAATGCGATGCAATTTCCTCATTTTATTAGGAAAGGACAGTGGGAGTGGCACCTTCCAGGGTCAAGGA
AGGCACGGGGGAGGGGCAAACAACAGATGGCTGGCAACTAGAAGGCACAGTCGAGGCTGATCAGCGGGTT
TAAACGGGCCCTCTAGACTCGAGTTATCACTTGTCATCGTCATCCTTGTAGTCGATGTCATGATCTTTAT
AATCACCGTCATGGTCTTTGTAATCAACCACTTTGTACAAGAAAGCTGGGTCGCCGTTGAACATTATTGA
AGCGGGGTCTTGGTTTGCCGTCTGGGCCATATGCCGGAGGATATCTTTTTTTGTTATAATGCCAAGGAGG
CGCCCATTGTGAGTTACAAGGCACTGCCTCAGTCCCAGCTTTCGGAAAATATCCACCACGATCTCCATTG
GGGTGTGGTCTGTCACTGTAAAAGGGCTCATGTCAAGAATGCTTCGAAGCTTCAATGGCCGAGGACTTTC
TGCTGGAAGAGATGGGGTGTGCTGTGCAAAACACACCCGAGAACTGCCAACGATACCTTCTCGTTTTTTC
CTGGCACTTTCTATTGCAATTGTCAGGTCTCTTCTGAGGGCAAATCCCACTAATCTCTGAGATTCTTTTG
ACATTATGACAGGAAATCCATTGTAGCTGGTTTCATTAATCATGTTTTCTATATCATCCACTGTCATATT
GTCCTGTGTCAGGACAGCTAAGGGAGGATCATTCCTTCGAGGTCTCATAACGTCAGCAGCCAGGGTGGTA
TGAGTGAATTCTTCTTTTGCATCCAAGAAGGGGTATCCATTTAATCGGATGTGTGCTTCATAAATGCCTT
CCCTGCCAAAGGCATCTCCAACCCATTTACTGGTCATGACTGCAGCCATAAGGGGAACAATATATTCCAA
GCCTCCAGTAAGCTCAAAAACAATAACCACCAGGGAGACAGTCATTCTTGTCACACCACCTAAGCATGCA
GCAGCACCAACCATGGCATAAAGGCCAGGTGCAATGCAATCAGCCCCGACCTCACACCACTCCTTAAAGA
TAAACCAGTCGTGGTGACAGTAGGCAAGCTGCTCCACCGCAATCCCCACAATCCTTCCTGCGATCGCTCC
AATGGCCATGCTGGGGATGAACAAGCCTGATGGAACCTTGATGCCAAAAGTGAATACTGTCATTATGATT
TTAAATATGAGTGCCAGGCATAACTGCCATATAGCTGAATATACTCCAATGCCTGCTGGACGATCAGGAA
TGTCATCGACAATTTTACTGGCATTCATGTCATTTCTGTAGTCACAAAGAGAAGAGGATTCCAGGGGACC
ACAGTCTGTAAAAAGCTCTTTGATCAGTTCACTGGTGTTTAGCCTAGTGTATGGATTAGGGAAGGCTATC
ACAGCAGTAATGGCTGCAACAATAATGACTTCCAGAACGGGATACTTTCCAAATTTCGTGGACTTGCGTC
GACGACACCAGGCAATATTTGCCCTAATGAAAAAGGCTCCCCAAAGCCCTCCAAATACCCCTAGAAGAAT
AAAAGGAAACAGTTCAAAAAGGTACCATGGTGTATGATACTCCACATAAAAAAGGACCAGACGGCTGTTA
CCAAATGGATTGATGGACCTCAAAACAAATGCAGCCACTAAAGCAGCAAAAAATGATCTCCATAAAGTTT
TGAGAGGAAAATAATAGCTAACCTCTTCCAGGCTAAAAAGAACTCCTCCAATTGGTGCACCAAAAGCTAC
AGAAACCCCTGCAGCTGAGGCAGCTGATAGCACCTCCCTTTTTTTAGCTTCGTTTGTGCTATACTTTGGA
AAGAGGTAGGAAAAGATATTTCCGCAGCAACAGGCAACATGTACCAGGGGACCTTCTTTTCCTAAACTCA
AACCTGATGCCACAGCCAGGACTAATGTGATGGTTTTAATCATTAAAGTCCATTTTCCCAAGTAACCTCT
GATGATGAATCCACTTAAAATAGTTTTAATCTCTGGAATTCCAGAGCCACAGGCATATGGAGCAAATACC
TTTACCAGGGAAACTGCAAGAAAGGCAAAACTCAAGGCCCAGAAGATGTACATTATGTAGTTCGTGATAT
AAGAACCAGGACCCTCTGCTTGACCTATGATTAATTCTGCCCATGTTTTCCACTGTGGACATTTATCCCT
CTCTTCAAATGTTGTTTCATTAGATCCCCAACAGCACTGTTCGTGGTTGTACCACAACGCACTAAGGCAA
ATGCCCTCCTTTAGGTCAGTCATCCAATCGGCAGCAATGTCTATTAATCCGGCCAGTGCCCCTGATGCCA
ATCCTGTTAGTGTTACTACTAGCCATCCTGACCACGCATCATACAAACTTTTTGTCATTTCCCATGCTGA
TTCTTTCTTTTTGCTGTTGATCCGTCTATGCCTTTCTCTGTCTTTACATTTTTCTCGCACCCAATCAATA
GTATGGAAATCATCATATGTACCAACACCTGGAATTGGTTCATCCAAAAGATCCAGTAAATGTGTAGAAC
TGTTAATGCTGCCTCCATTTGTCATTGTATAATGAGTTCCAACTGCAGTGTCACCATCTAATAAATTGTC
ATCTTCAGATGTTTGAAAGTCCATAATAACACCTGCTCCATCTAAAAGTTCCTCATCACTACTTGCACTT
GTTATACTGTTGTAGCTGTTTCTATAGTAGCCTCTATGGAACAGCTGCTCAGACTCCATGGTGCCAGCTT
TTTTGTACAAACTTGTTGATATCTGCAGAATTCCACCACACTGGACTAGTGGATCCGAGCTCGGTACCAA
GCTTAAGTTTAAACGCTAGCCAGCTTGGGTCTCCCTATAGTGAGTCGTATTAATTTCGATAAGCCAGTAA
GCAGTGGGTTCTCTAGTTAGCCAGAGAGCTCTGCTTATATAGACCTCCCACCGTACACGCCTACCGCCCA
TTTGCGTCAATGGGGCGGAGTTGTTACGACATTTTGGAAAGTCCCGTTGATTTTGGTGCCAAAACAAACT
CCCATTGACGTCAATGGGGTGGAGACTTGGAAATCCCCGTGAGTCAAACCGCTATCCACGCCCATTGATG
TACTGCCAAAACCGCATCACCATGGTAATAGCGATGACTAATACGTAGATGTACTGCCAAGTAGGAAAGT
CCCATAAGGTCATGTACTGGGCATAATGCCAGGCGGGCCATTTACCGTCATTGACGTCAATAGGGGGCGT
ACTTGGCATATGATACACTTGATGTACTGCCAAGTGGGCAGTTTACCGTAAATACTCCACCCATTGACGT
CAATGGAAAGTCCCTATTGGCGTTACTATGGGAACATACGTCATTATTGACGTCAATGGGCGGGGGTCGT
TGGGCGGTCAGCCAGGCGGGCCATTTACCGTAAGTTATGTAACGCGGAACTCCATATATGGGCTATGAAC
TAATGACCCCGTAATTGATTACTATTAATAACTAGTCAATAATCAATGTCAACGCGTATATCTGGCCCGT
ACATCGCGAAGCAGCGCAAAACGCCTAACCCTAAGCAGATTCTTCATGCAATTGTCGGTCAAGCCTTGCC
TTGTTGTAGCTTAAATTTTGCTCGCGCACTACTCAGCGACCTCCAACACACAAGCAGGGAGCAGATACTG
GCTTAACTATGCGGCATCAGAGCAGATTGTACTGAGAGTGCACCATAGGGGATCGGGAGATCTCCCGATC
CGTCGACGTCAGGTGGCACTTTTCGGGGAAATGTGCGCGGAACCCCTATTTGTTTATTTTTCTAAATACA
TTCAAATATGTATCCGCTCATGAGACAATAACCCTGATAAATGCTTCAATAATATTGAAAAAGGAAGAGT
ATGAGTATTCAACATTTCCGTGTCGCCCTTATTCCCTTTTTTGCGGCATTTTGCCTTCCTGTTTTTGCTC
ACCCAGAAACGCTGGTGAAAGTAAAAGATGCTGAAGATCAGTTGGGTGCACGAGTGGGTTACATCGAACT
GGATCTCAACAGCGGTAAGATCCTTGAGAGTTTTCGCCCCGAAGAACGTTTTCCAATGATGAGCACTTTT
AAAGTTCTGCTATGTGGCGCGGTATTATCCCGTATTGACGCCGGGCAAGAGCAACTCGGTCGCCGCATAC
ACTATTCTCAGAATGACTTGGTTGAGTACTCACCAGTCACAGAAAAGCATCTTACGGATGGCATGACAGT
AAGAGAATTATGCAGTGCTGCCATAACCATGAGTGATAACACTGCGGCCAACTTACTTCTGACAACGATC
GGAGGACCGAAGGAGCTAACCGCTTTTTTGCACAACATGGGGGATCATGTAACTCGCCTTGATCGTTGGG
AACCGGAGCTGAATGAAGCCATACCAAACGACGAGCGTGACACCACGATGCCTGTAGCAATGGCAACAAC
GTTGCGCAAACTATTAACTGGCGAACTACTTACTCTAGCTTCCCGGCAACAATTAATAGACTGGATGGAG
GCGGATAAAGTTGCAGGACCACTTCTGCGCTCGGCCCTTCCGGCTGGCTGGTTTATTGCTGATAAATCTG
GAGCCGGTGAGCGTGGGTCTCGCGGTATCATTGCAGCACTGGGGCCAGATGGTAAGCCCTCCCGTATCGT
AGTTATCTACACGACGGGGAGTCAGGCAACTATGGATGAACGAAATAGACAGATCGCTGAGATAGGTGCC
TCACTGATTAAGCATTGGTAACTGTCAGACCAAGTTTACTCATATATACTTTAGATTGATTTAAAACTTC
ATTTTTAATTTAAAAGGATCTAGGTGAAGATCCTTTTTGATAATCTCATGACCAAAATCCCTTAACGTGA
GTTTTCGTTCCACTGAGCGTCAGACCCCGTAGAAAAGATCAAAGGATCTTC
Features (pLannotate 1.2.2; 23 found; start..end, strand, type, name):
      1..589     +  rep_origin     ori: high-copy-number ColE1/pMB1/pBR322/pUC origin of replication
    772..864     +  CDS            lacI (fragment): lac repressor; lacI; The lac repressor binds to the lac operator to inhibit transcription in E. coli. This inhibition can be relieved by adding lactose or isopropyl-β-D-thiogalactopyranoside (IPTG).
    877..898     +  protein_bind   CAP binding site: CAP binding activates transcription in the presence of cAMP. E. coli catabolite activator protein
    913..943     +  promoter       lac promoter: promoter for the E. coli lac operon
    951..967     +  protein_bind   lac operator: The lac repressor binds to the lac operator to inhibit transcription in E. coli. This inhibition can be relieved by adding lactose or isopropyl-β-D-thiogalactopyranoside (IPTG). lac repressor encoded by lacI
   1040..1161    -  polyA_signal   SV40 poly(A) signal: SV40 polyadenylation signal
   1156..1281    -  CDS            ble (fragment): BLE_KLEPN - Experimental evidence at protein level: Swiss-Prot protein existence level 1. Binding protein with a strong affinity to the bleomycin family of antibiotics. Binds to CL990; an antimitotic-antibiotic compound. From Klebsiella pneumoniae.
   1291..2316    -  CDS            HygR: aminoglycoside phosphotransferase from E. coli; aph(4)-Ia; confers resistance to hygromycin
   2365..2694    -  promoter       SV40 promoter: SV40 enhancer and early promoter
   2708..3136    -  rep_origin     f1 ori (sequence partly withheld): f1 bacteriophage origin of replication; arrow indicates direction of (+) strand synthesis
   3157..3178    -  promoter       SV40 promoter (fragment): SV40 enhancer and early promoter
   3285..3396    -  polyA_signal   bGH poly(A) signal: bovine growth hormone polyadenylation signal
   3446..3508    -  CDS            3xFLAG: three tandem FLAG® epitope tags, followed by an enterokinase cleavage site
   3513..3537    +  protein_bind   attB2: mutant version of attB; recombination site for the Gateway® BP reaction BP Clonase™
   3542..5995    -  CDS            CLCN3: CLCN3_HUMAN - Experimental evidence at protein level: Swiss-Prot protein existence level 1. [Isoform 2]: Strongly outwardly rectifying, electrogenic H(+)/Cl(-)exchanger which mediates the exchange of chloride ions against protons. From Homo sapiens (Human).
   6003..6021    -  protein_bind   attB1 (fragment): mutant version of attB; core recombination site for the Gateway® BP reaction BP Clonase™
   6110..6128    -  promoter       T7 promoter: promoter for bacteriophage T7 RNA polymerase
   6144..6177    -  LTR            5' LTR (truncated) (fragment): truncated 5' long terminal repeat (LTR) from HIV-1
   6173..6376    -  promoter       CMV promoter: human cytomegalovirus (CMV) immediate early promoter
   6377..6756    -  enhancer       CMV enhancer: human cytomegalovirus immediate early enhancer
   6911..6963    +  misc_feature   bom (fragment): basis of mobility region from pBR322
   7022..7126    +  promoter       AmpR promoter: bla
   7127..7987    +  CDS            AmpR: β-lactamase; bla; confers resistance to ampicillin, carbenicillin, and related antibiotics
