[The description below was written by a language model from this plasmid's Addgene catalogue record and pLannotate feature annotations shown in this document.]
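Description:
pcDNA -CLCN3-3xFlag is a mammalian expression plasmid of about 8.2 kb built on a pcDNA3.1 backbone. It expresses human CLCN3 (ClC-3), which the annotation describes as an electrogenic, outwardly rectifying chloride/proton exchanger. In E. coli it replicates from a high-copy ColE1/pUC-type origin and is selected through the β-lactamase (AmpR) gene. An f1 phage origin is also present, along with remnants of a lac promoter/operator region and a bom fragment from the backbone's cloning history. For selection in mammalian cells, an SV40 enhancer/early promoter drives a hygromycin phosphotransferase gene that ends in an SV40 polyadenylation signal. A short bleomycin-resistance fragment next to it appears to be a non-functional leftover.

The expression cassette uses the CMV immediate-early enhancer and promoter, followed by a T7 promoter that could support in vitro transcription or serve as a sequencing primer site. The CLCN3 open reading frame was inserted by Gateway recombination and is therefore flanked by attB1 and attB2 sites. It reads through attB2 into a C-terminal 3xFLAG epitope, and the transcript is terminated by the bovine growth hormone polyadenylation signal. A small fragment annotated as a truncated HIV-1 LTR sits at the edge of the CMV promoter. It is probably a sequence-similarity hit, since nothing else in the plasmid indicates a lentiviral design.

The record gives the purpose only as CLCN3 expression. The FLAG tag allows detection or affinity capture of the protein with anti-FLAG reagents after transient transfection or hygromycin selection of stable lines. This fits the associated study, which maps human early endosome protein complexes.
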