Addgene plasmid #225506: pcDNA -CLCN3-3xFlag
Purpose: CLCN3 expression vector
Depositing lab: Wade Harper. Depositing organization: Harvard Medical School. Publication: EndoMAP.v1 charts the structural landscape of human early endosome complexes. Gonzalez-Lozano MA, Schmid EW, Miguel Whelan E, Jiang Y, Paulo JA, Walter JC, Harper JW. Nature. 2025 Jul;643(8070):252-261. doi: 10.1038/s41586-025-09059-y. Epub 2025 May 28. PubMed 40437099.
Backbone
  Vector backbone: pcDNA3.1
  Vector type: Mammalian Expression
  Selectable markers: Hygromycin
Growth in bacteria
  Bacterial resistance: Ampicillin, 100 μg/mL
  Growth temperature: 37°C
  Growth strain: DH5alpha
  Copy number: High Copy
Gene/Insert
  Gene/Insert name: CLCN3
  Species: H. sapiens (human)
  Entrez Gene: CLCN3 (a.k.a. CLC3, ClC-3, NEDHYBA, NEDSBA)
  Tag / fusion protein: 3xFlag (C terminal on insert)
  Cloning method: Gateway Cloning
Terms and licenses: Academic/Nonprofit Terms; Industry Terms: Not Available to Industry
Depositor comments: Please visit https://doi.org/10.1101/2025.02.07.636106 for bioRxiv preprint.
How to cite: pcDNA -CLCN3-3xFlag was a gift from Wade Harper (Addgene plasmid # 225506 ; http://n2t.net/addgene:225506 ; RRID:Addgene_225506)
